>Addgene plasmid #174028 | pUC19-TgKI-MCS-p2A-eGFP-MCS-polyA | addgene full sequence | sequence record 342932 | Addgene NGS Result
TCGCGCGTTTCGGTGATGACGGTGAAAACCTCTGACACATGCAGCTCCCGGAGACGGTCACAGCTTGTCT
GTAAGCGGATGCCGGGAGCAGACAAGCCCGTCAGGGCGCGTCAGCGGGTGTTGGCGGGTGTCGGGGCTGG
CTTAACTATGCGGCATCAGAGCAGATTGTACTGAGAGTGCACCATATGCGGTGTGAAATACCGCACAGAT
GCGTAAGGAGAAAATACCGCATCAGGCGCCATTCGCCATTCAGGCTGCGCAACTGTTGGGAAGGGCGATC
GGTGCGGGCCTCTTCGCTATTACGCCAGCTGGCGAAAGGGGGATGTGCTGCAAGGCGATTAAGTTGGGTA
ACGCCAGGGTTTTCCCAGTCACGACGTTGTAAAACGACGGCCAGTGGCGAGGGCGATGCCACCTACGGGA
TGCGGCCGCACCGGTGGATCCGAATTCGCTAGCCCGCGGTCTAGACTCGAGGGATCCGGAGCCACGAACT
TCTCTCTGTTAAAGCAAGCAGGAGACGTGGAAGAAAACCCCGGTCCTGTGAGCAAGGGCGAGGAGCTGTT
CACCGGGGTGGTGCCCATCCTGGTCGAGCTGGACGGCGACGTAAACGGCCACAAGTTCAGCGTGTCCGGC
GAGGGCGAGGGCGATGCCACCTACGGCAAGCTGACCCTGAAGTTCATCTGCACCACCGGCAAGCTGCCCG
TGCCCTGGCCCACCCTCGTGACCACCCTGACCTACGGCGTGCAGTGCTTCAGCCGCTACCCCGACCACAT
GAAGCAGCACGACTTCTTCAAGTCCGCCATGCCCGAAGGCTACGTCCAGGAGCGCACCATCTTCTTCAAG
GACGACGGCAACTACAAGACCCGCGCCGAGGTGAAGTTCGAGGGCGACACCCTGGTGAACCGCATCGAGC
TGAAGGGCATCGACTTCAAGGAGGACGGCAACATCCTGGGGCACAAGCTGGAGTACAACTACAACAGCCA
CAACGTCTATATCATGGCCGACAAGCAGAAGAACGGCATCAAGGTGAACTTCAAGATCCGCCACAACATC
GAGGACGGCAGCGTGCAGCTCGCCGACCACTACCAGCAGAACACCCCCATCGGCGACGGCCCCGTGCTGC
TGCCCGACAACCACTACCTGAGCACCCAGTCCGCCCTGAGCAAAGACCCCAACGAGAAGCGCGATCACAT
GGTCCTGCTGGAGTTCGTGACCGCCGCCGGGATCACTCTCGGCATGGACGAGCTGTACAAGTAAACTAGT
ATCGATAAGCTTGAGCTCGTCGACATCATTCTCAGTATCCCCTGCTTATGCACTCACCACTTTTTCCCAT
TATTTTATTCATGTTGTGTTGCTAAATTCAACTACATTCGTATTACCATGTTGTTTCATTTGTTTTTTTT
TTATCTCAGCTGTCAAAATAAAAGCATTGAAATACAACATTGTTCTATTTTTCATTGTGGTTTTGCATGC
CCGGTAAATAAAAAAACAAGGTAATAAAAATAAGATGCGAAATGAGAAGTATATCTGTGAAATTGTTATC
CGCTCACAATTCCACACAACATACGAGCCGGAAGCATAAAGTGTAAAGCCTGGGGTGCCTAATGAGTGAG
CTAACTCACATTAATTGCGTTGCGCTCACTGCCCGCTTTCCAGTCGGGAAACCTGTCGTGCCAGCTGCAT
TAATGAATCGGCCAACGCGCGGGGAGAGGCGGTTTGCGTATTGGGCGCTCTTCCGCTTCCTCGCTCACTG
ACTCGCTGCGCTCGGTCGTTCGGCTGCGGCGAGCGGTATCAGCTCACTCAAAGGCGGTAATACGGTTATC
CACAGAATCAGGGGATAACGCAGGAAAGAACATGTGAGCAAAAGGCCAGCAAAAGGCCAGGAACCGTAAA
AAGGCCGCGTTGCTGGCGTTTTTCCATAGGCTCCGCCCCCCTGACGAGCATCACAAAAATCGACGCTCAA
GTCAGAGGTGGCGAAACCCGACAGGACTATAAAGATACCAGGCGTTTCCCCCTGGAAGCTCCCTCGTGCG
CTCTCCTGTTCCGACCCTGCCGCTTACCGGATACCTGTCCGCCTTTCTCCCTTCGGGAAGCGTGGCGCTT
TCTCATAGCTCACGCTGTAGGTATCTCAGTTCGGTGTAGGTCGTTCGCTCCAAGCTGGGCTGTGTGCACG
AACCCCCCGTTCAGCCCGACCGCTGCGCCTTATCCGGTAACTATCGTCTTGAGTCCAACCCGGTAAGACA
CGACTTATCGCCACTGGCAGCAGCCACTGGTAACAGGATTAGCAGAGCGAGGTATGTAGGCGGTGCTACA
GAGTTCTTGAAGTGGTGGCCTAACTACGGCTACACTAGAAGAACAGTATTTGGTATCTGCGCTCTGCTGA
AGCCAGTTACCTTCGGAAAAAGAGTTGGTAGCTCTTGATCCGGCAAACAAACCACCGCTGGTAGCGGTGG
TTTTTTTGTTTGCAAGCAGCAGATTACGCGCAGAAAAAAAGGATCTCAAGAAGATCCTTTGATCTTTTCT
ACGGGGTCTGACGCTCAGTGGAACGAAAACTCACGTTAAGGGATTTTGGTCATGAGATTATCAAAAAGGA
TCTTCACCTAGATCCTTTTAAATTAAAAATGAAGTTTTAAATCAATCTAAAGTATATATGAGTAAACTTG
GTCTGACAGTTACCAATGCTTAATCAGTGAGGCACCTATCTCAGCGATCTGTCTATTTCGTTCATCCATA
GTTGCCTGACTCCCCGTCGTGTAGATAACTACGATACGGGAGGGCTTACCATCTGGCCCCAGTGCTGCAA
TGATACCGCGAGACCCACGCTCACCGGCTCCAGATTTATCAGCAATAAACCAGCCAGCCGGAAGGGCCGA
GCGCAGAAGTGGTCCTGCAACTTTATCCGCCTCCATCCAGTCTATTAATTGTTGCCGGGAAGCTAGAGTA
AGTAGTTCGCCAGTTAATAGTTTGCGCAACGTTGTTGCCATTGCTACAGGCATCGTGGTGTCACGCTCGT
CGTTTGGTATGGCTTCATTCAGCTCCGGTTCCCAACGATCAAGGCGAGTTACATGATCCCCCATGTTGTG
CAAAAAAGCGGTTAGCTCCTTCGGTCCTCCGATCGTTGTCAGAAGTAAGTTGGCCGCAGTGTTATCACTC
ATGGTTATGGCAGCACTGCATAATTCTCTTACTGTCATGCCATCCGTAAGATGCTTTTCTGTGACTGGTG
AGTACTCAACCAAGTCATTCTGAGAATAGTGTATGCGGCGACCGAGTTGCTCTTGCCCGGCGTCAATACG
GGATAATACCGCGCCACATAGCAGAACTTTAAAAGTGCTCATCATTGGAAAACGTTCTTCGGGGCGAAAA
CTCTCAAGGATCTTACCGCTGTTGAGATCCAGTTCGATGTAACCCACTCGTGCACCCAACTGATCTTCAG
CATCTTTTACTTTCACCAGCGTTTCTGGGTGAGCAAAAACAGGAAGGCAAAATGCCGCAAAAAAGGGAAT
AAGGGCGACACGGAAATGTTGAATACTCATACTCTTCCTTTTTCAATATTATTGAAGCATTTATCAGGGT
TATTGTCTCATGAGCGGATACATATTTGAATGTATTTAGAAAAATAAACAAATAGGGGTTCCGCGCACAT
TTCCCCGAAAAGTGCCACCTGACGTCTAAGAAACCATTATTATCATGACATTAACCTATAAAAATAGGCG
TATCACGAGGCCCTTTCGTC
Features (pLannotate 1.2.2; 13 found; start..end, strand, type, name):
    137..236     +  misc_feature   bom (fragment): basis of mobility region from pBR322
    242..396     -  CDS            lacZα (fragment): LacZα fragment of β-galactosidase; lacZ fragment
    396..418     +  CDS            VN155(I152L) (fragment): improved N-terminal fragment of mVenus for use in bimolecular fluorescence complementation (BiFC) (Kodama and Hu, 2010)
    481..537     +  CDS            P2A: 2A peptide from porcine teschovirus-1 polyprotein Eukaryotic ribosomes fail to insert a peptide bond between the Gly and Pro residues, yielding separate polypeptides.
    538..1254    +  CDS            EGFP: the original enhanced GFP (Yang et al., 1996) mammalian codon-optimized
   1533..1549    -  protein_bind   lac operator: The lac repressor binds to the lac operator to inhibit transcription in E. coli. This inhibition can be relieved by adding lactose or isopropyl-β-D-thiogalactopyranoside (IPTG). lac repressor encoded by lacI
   1557..1587    -  promoter       lac promoter: promoter for the E. coli lac operon
   1602..1623    -  protein_bind   CAP binding site: CAP binding activates transcription in the presence of cAMP. E. coli catabolite activator protein
   1636..1728    -  CDS            lacI (fragment): lac repressor; lacI; The lac repressor binds to the lac operator to inhibit transcription in E. coli. This inhibition can be relieved by adding lactose or isopropyl-β-D-thiogalactopyranoside (IPTG).
   1911..2499    -  rep_origin     ori: high-copy-number ColE1/pMB1/pBR322/pUC origin of replication
   2670..3530    -  CDS            AmpR: β-lactamase; bla; confers resistance to ampicillin, carbenicillin, and related antibiotics
   3531..3635    -  promoter       AmpR promoter: bla
   3730..35      +  CDS            rop (fragment) (across the origin): Rop protein, which maintains plasmids at low copy number; rop
