[The description below was written by a language model from this plasmid's Addgene catalogue record and pLannotate feature annotations shown in this document.]
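Description:
pUC19-TgKI-MCS-p2A-eGFP-MCS-polyA is a small (about 3.7 kb) pUC19-based template plasmid for building C-terminal knock-in donors for zebrafish, either as plasmid donors or as PCR-amplified donors. It is maintained in E. coli as a high-copy plasmid through the ColE1/pUC origin and selected with ampicillin via the β-lactamase gene and its native promoter. The remaining backbone annotations (lacZα fragment, lac promoter, lac operator, CAP binding site, and short lacI, bom and rop fragments) are residual pUC19 sequence and have no role in the knock-in design. A very short hit to a split-Venus fragment just upstream of the cassette is most likely an incidental annotation match.

The payload is a synthetic 783 bp p2A-eGFP cassette inserted into the lacZα region. It carries no promoter of its own, since expression is meant to come from the targeted endogenous locus. The P2A peptide from porcine teschovirus-1 sits directly upstream of, and in frame with, EGFP. When the cassette is joined to the end of a gene's coding sequence, ribosomal skipping at the 2A site yields the native protein and free EGFP as separate polypeptides, so fluorescence reports expression of the gene without a permanent fusion. As the name indicates, multiple cloning sites flank the cassette, providing places to add locus-specific sequences, and a polyadenylation signal follows the downstream site. The MCS and polyA elements are not individually annotated in the feature table. The depositor notes that not every restriction site in the cloning sites is unique, depending on the fluorescent protein sequence carried by the plasmid.
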