Addgene plasmid #174028: pUC19-TgKI-MCS-p2A-eGFP-MCS-polyA
Purpose: This plasmid is used for generating C-terminal knock-in plasmid and/or PCR donors in zebrafish.
Depositing lab: Michel Bagnat. Depositing organization: Duke University. Publication: Knock-in tagging in zebrafish facilitated by insertion into non-coding regions. Levic DS, Yamaguchi N, Wang S, Knaut H, Bagnat M. Development. 2021 Sep 8. pii: 272090. doi: 10.1242/dev.199994. PubMed 34495314.
Backbone
  Vector backbone: pUC19
  Vector type: Zebrafish knock-in tagging
Growth in bacteria
  Bacterial resistance: Ampicillin, 100 μg/mL
  Growth temperature: 37°C
  Growth strain: DH5alpha
  Copy number: High Copy
Gene/Insert
  Gene/Insert name: p2A-eGFP
  Species: Synthetic
  Insert size (bp): 783
  Cloning method: Restriction Enzyme; 5′ cloning site unknown (unknown if destroyed)
  Sequencing primers: 5′ GCGATTAAGTTGGGTAACGC; 3′ TCCGGCTCGTATGTTGTGTG
Terms and licenses: Academic/Nonprofit Terms; Industry Terms: Not Available to Industry
Depositor comments: Not all restriction sites in the multiple cloning sites are single cutters, depending on the fluorescent protein sequence of the insert within the plasmid.
How to cite: pUC19-TgKI-MCS-p2A-eGFP-MCS-polyA was a gift from Michel Bagnat (Addgene plasmid # 174028 ; http://n2t.net/addgene:174028 ; RRID:Addgene_174028)
